Addgene plasmid #212667: pLV-EF1a-DHB-mTurq2
Purpose: Express tagged DHB
Depositing lab: Yumi Konagaya & Tobias Meyer. Depositing organization: Cornell University. Publication: An intermediate Rb-E2F activity state safeguards proliferation commitment. Konagaya Y, Rosenthal D, Ratnayeke N, Fan Y, Meyer T. Nature. 2024 Jul;631(8020):424-431. doi: 10.1038/s41586-024-07554-2. Epub 2024 Jun 26. PubMed 38926571.
Backbone
  Vector backbone: pLV
  Vector type: Lentiviral
Growth in bacteria
  Bacterial resistance: Ampicillin, 100 μg/mL
  Growth temperature: 30°C
  Growth strain: NEB Stable
  Copy number: High Copy
Gene/Insert
  Gene/Insert name: DHB
  Species: H. sapiens (human)
  Entrez Gene: HELB (a.k.a. DHB, hDHB)
  Promoter: EF-1a
  Tag / fusion protein: mTurq2 (C terminal on insert)
  Cloning method: Gibson Cloning
Terms and licenses: Academic/Nonprofit Terms; Industry Terms: Not Available to Industry
How to cite: pLV-EF1a-DHB-mTurq2 was a gift from Yumi Konagaya & Tobias Meyer (Addgene plasmid # 212667 ; http://n2t.net/addgene:212667 ; RRID:Addgene_212667)
