[The description below was written by a language model from this plasmid's Addgene catalogue record and pLannotate feature annotations shown in this document.]
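Description:
pLV-EF1a-DHB-mTurq2 is an HIV-1-derived lentiviral transfer plasmid (8,473 nt in the sequenced record) built on a pLV backbone for stable expression of a fluorescently tagged fragment of human DNA helicase B in mammalian cells. In bacteria it is maintained through a high-copy ColE1/pUC-type origin and selected with ampicillin via the β-lactamase gene. The catalogue lists a recombination-tolerant E. coli strain as the growth host, consistent with the repeated LTR sequences in the plasmid. No mammalian selection marker is annotated, so transduced cells would presumably be identified by their fluorescence.

The viral portion carries the elements needed for packaging and transduction. These are LTR sequences flanking the genome (both annotated by the software as truncated 5' LTRs, each preceded by a nef-derived fragment), the Ψ packaging signal running into a gag fragment, the Rev response element for Rev-dependent nuclear export of the genomic RNA, and the cPPT/CTS, which aids nuclear import of the reverse-transcribed genome.

Between these elements, the human EF-1α core promoter with its intron A drives a single open reading frame. It consists of a short HELB fragment of about 280 nt, the "DHB" insert rather than the full helicase, fused at its C terminus to mTurquoise2, a bright monomeric cyan fluorescent protein. A WPRE follows to enhance transcript stability and expression.

The stated purpose is simply to express tagged DHB. The HELB annotation notes that the protein is exported from the nucleus after phosphorylation as cells approach S phase. A DHB–fluorescent protein fusion can therefore serve as a live-cell translocation reporter of cell-cycle state, in keeping with the associated study on Rb-E2F activity and proliferation commitment.
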