Features (pLannotate 1.2.2; 22 found; start..end, strand, type, name):
     87..212     +  misc_feature   HIV-1 Ψ: packaging signal of human immunodeficiency virus type 1
    196..534     +  CDS            HIV-1 gag (fragment): gag protein from human immunodeficiency virus 1; gag
    709..942     +  misc_feature   RRE: The Rev response element (RRE) of HIV-1 allows for Rev-dependent mRNA export from the nucleus to the cytoplasm.
   1319..1419    +  CDS            Rev (fragment): human immunodeficiency virus 1 (HIV-1) Rev protein; rev; enhances nuclear export of unspliced and incompletely spliced viral mRNAs
   1434..1549    +  misc_feature   cPPT/CTS: central polypurine tract and central termination sequence of HIV-1 (lacking the first T)
   1627..1838    +  promoter       EF-1α core promoter: core promoter for human elongation factor EF-1α
   1839..2777    +  intron         EF-1α intron A: intron upstream of the start codon of human EF-1α
   2796..3077    +  CDS            HELB (fragment): HELB_HUMAN - Experimental evidence at protein level: Swiss-Prot protein existence level 1. 5'-3' DNA helicase involved in DNA damage response by acting as an inhibitor of DNA end resection (PubMed:25617833, PubMed:26774285). Recruitment to single-stranded DNA (ssDNA) following DNA damage leads to inhibit the nucleases catalyzing resection, such as EXO1, BLM and DNA2, possibly via the 5'-3' ssDNA translocase activity of HELB (PubMed:26774285). As cells approach S phase, DNA end resection is promoted by the nuclear export of HELB following phosphorylation (PubMed:26774285). Acts independently of
   3108..3824    +  CDS            mTurquoise2: enhanced monomeric variant of CFP (Goedhart et al., 2012) mammalian codon-optimized
   3848..4436    +  misc_feature   WPRE: woodchuck hepatitis virus posttranscriptional regulatory element
   4453..4971    +  CDS            nef (fragment): NEF_HV1BR - Experimental evidence at protein level: Swiss-Prot protein existence level 1. Extracellular Nef protein targets CD4(+) T-lymphocytes for apoptosis by interacting with CXCR4 surface receptors (PubMed:14990729). From Human immunodeficiency virus type 1 group M subtype B (isolate BRU/LAI) (HIV-1).
   5019..5276    +  LTR            5' LTR (truncated): truncated 5' long terminal repeat (LTR) from HIV-1
   5428..5444    -  protein_bind   lac operator: The lac repressor binds to the lac operator to inhibit transcription in E. coli. This inhibition can be relieved by adding lactose or isopropyl-β-D-thiogalactopyranoside (IPTG). lac repressor encoded by lacI
   5452..5482    -  promoter       lac promoter: promoter for the E. coli lac operon
   5497..5518    -  protein_bind   CAP binding site: CAP binding activates transcription in the presence of cAMP. E. coli catabolite activator protein
   5531..5623    -  CDS            lacI (fragment): lac repressor; lacI; The lac repressor binds to the lac operator to inhibit transcription in E. coli. This inhibition can be relieved by adding lactose or isopropyl-β-D-thiogalactopyranoside (IPTG).
   5806..6394    -  rep_origin     ori: high-copy-number ColE1/pMB1/pBR322/pUC origin of replication
   6565..7425    -  CDS            AmpR: β-lactamase; bla; confers resistance to ampicillin, carbenicillin, and related antibiotics
   7426..7530    -  promoter       AmpR promoter: bla
   7578..7712    +  polyA_signal   SV40 poly(A) signal: SV40 polyadenylation signal
   7879..8208    +  CDS            nef (fragment): NEF_HV1BR - Experimental evidence at protein level: Swiss-Prot protein existence level 1. Extracellular Nef protein targets CD4(+) T-lymphocytes for apoptosis by interacting with CXCR4 surface receptors (PubMed:14990729). From Human immunodeficiency virus type 1 group M subtype B (isolate BRU/LAI) (HIV-1).
   8256..40      +  LTR            5' LTR (truncated) (across the origin): truncated 5' long terminal repeat (LTR) from HIV-1
>Addgene plasmid #212667 | pLV-EF1a-DHB-mTurq2 | addgene full sequence | sequence record 420542 | Addgene NGS Result
TCCCTCAGACCCTTTTAGTCAGTGTGGAAAATCTCTAGCAGTGGCGCCCGAACAGGGACTTGAAAGCGAA
AGGGAAACCAGAGGAGCTCTCTCGACGCAGGACTCGGCTTGCTGAAGCGCGCACGGCAAGAGGCGAGGGG
CGGCGACTGGTGAGTACGCCAAAAATTTTGACTAGCGGAGGCTAGAAGGAGAGAGATGGGTGCGAGAGCG
TCAGTATTAAGCGGGGGAGAATTAGATCGCGATGGGAAAAAATTCGGTTAAGGCCAGGGGGAAAGAAAAA
ATATAAATTAAAACATATAGTATGGGCAAGCAGGGAGCTAGAACGATTCGCAGTTAATCCTGGCCTGTTA
GAAACATCAGAAGGCTGTAGACAAATACTGGGACAGCTACAACCATCCCTTCAGACAGGATCAGAAGAAC
TTAGATCATTATATAATACAGTAGCAACCCTCTATTGTGTGCATCAAAGGATAGAGATAAAAGACACCAA
GGAAGCTTTAGACAAGATAGAGGAAGAGCAAAACAAAAGTAAGACCACCGCACAGCAAGCGGCCGGCCGC
TGATCTTCAGACCTGGAGGAGGAGATATGAGGGACAATTGGAGAAGTGAATTATATAAATATAAAGTAGT
AAAAATTGAACCATTAGGAGTAGCACCCACCAAGGCAAAGAGAAGAGTGGTGCAGAGAGAAAAAAGAGCA
GTGGGAATAGGAGCTTTGTTCCTTGGGTTCTTGGGAGCAGCAGGAAGCACTATGGGCGCAGCGTCAATGA
CGCTGACGGTACAGGCCAGACAATTATTGTCTGGTATAGTGCAGCAGCAGAACAATTTGCTGAGGGCTAT
TGAGGCGCAACAGCATCTGTTGCAACTCACAGTCTGGGGCATCAAGCAGCTCCAGGCAAGAATCCTGGCT
GTGGAAAGATACCTAAAGGATCAACAGCTCCTGGGGATTTGGGGTTGCTCTGGAAAACTCATTTGCACCA
CTGCTGTGCCTTGGAATGCTAGTTGGAGTAATAAATCTCTGGAACAGATTTGGAATCACACGACCTGGAT
GGAGTGGGACAGAGAAATTAACAATTACACAAGCTTAATACACTCCTTAATTGAAGAATCGCAAAACCAG
CAAGAAAAGAATGAACAAGAATTATTGGAATTAGATAAATGGGCAAGTTTGTGGAATTGGTTTAACATAA
CAAATTGGCTGTGGTATATAAAATTATTCATAATGATAGTAGGAGGCTTGGTAGGTTTAAGAATAGTTTT
TGCTGTACTTTCTATAGTGAATAGAGTTAGGCAGGGATATTCACCATTATCGTTTCAGACCCACCTCCCA
ACCCCGAGGGGACCCGACAGGCCCGAAGGAATAGAAGAAGAAGGTGGAGAGAGAGACAGAGACAGATCCA
TTCGATTAGTGAACGGATCTCGACGGTATCGCCTTTAAAAGAAAAGGGGGGATTGGGGGGTACAGTGCAG
GGGAAAGAATAGTAGACATAATAGCAACAGACATACAAACTAAAGAATTACAAAAACAAATTACAAAAAT
TCAAAATTTTCGGGTTTATTACAGGGACAGCAGAGATCCAGTTTATCGATGAGGCCCTTTCGTCTTCACT
CGAGGTGCCCGTCAGTGGGCAGAGCGCACATCGCCCACAGTCCCCGAGAAGTTGGGGGGAGGGGTCGGCA
ATTGAACCGGTGCCTAGAGAAGGTGGCGCGGGGTAAACTGGGAAAGTGATGTCGTGTACTGGCTCCGCCT
TTTTCCCGAGGGTGGGGGAGAACCGTATATAAGTGCAGTAGTCGCCGTGAACGTTCTTTTTCGCAACGGG
TTTGCCGCCAGAACACAGGTAAGTGCCGTGTGTGGTTCCCGCGGGCCTGGCCTCTTTACGGGTTATGGCC
CTTGCGTGCCTTGAATTACTTCCACCTGGCTGCAGTACGTGATTCTTGATCCCGAGCTTCGGGTTGGAAG
TGGGTGGGAGAGTTCGAGGCCTTGCGCTTAAGGAGCCCCTTCGCCTCGTGCTTGAGTTGAGGCCTGGCCT
GGGCGCTGGGGCCGCCGCGTGCGAATCTGGTGGCACCTTCGCGCCTGTCTCGCTGCTTTCGATAAGTCTC
TAGCCATTTAAAATTTTTGATGACCTGCTGCGACGCTTTTTTTCTGGCAAGATAGTCTTGTAAATGCGGG
CCAAGATCTGCACACTGGTATTTCGGTTTTTGGGGCCGCGGGCGGCGACGGGGCCCGTGCGTCCCAGCGC
ACATGTTCGGCGAGGCGGGGCCTGCGAGCGCGGCCACCGAGAATCGGACGGGGGTAGTCTCAAGCTGGCC
GGCCTGCTCTGGTGCCTGGCCTCGCGCCGCCGTGTATCGCCCCGCCCTGGGCGGCAAGGCTGGCCCGGTC
GGCACCAGTTGCGTGAGCGGAAAGATGGCCGCTTCCCGGCCCTGCTGCAGGGAGCTCAAAATGGAGGACG
CGGCGCTCGGGAGAGCGGGCGGGTGAGTCACCCACACAAAGGAAAAGGGCCTTTCCGTCCTCAGCCGTCG
CTTCATGTGACTCCACGGAGTACCGGGCGCCGTCCAGGCACCTCGATTAGTTCTCGAGCTTTTGGAGTAC
GTCGTCTTTAGGTTGGGGGGAGGGGTTTTATGCGATGGAGTTTCCCCACACTGAGTGGGTGGAGACTGAA
GTTAGGCCAGCTTGGCACTTGATGTAATTCTCCTTGGAATTTGCCCTTTTTGAGTTTGGATCTTGGTTCA
TTCTCAAGCCTCAGACAGTGGTTCAAAGTTTTTTTCTTCCATTTCAGGTGTCGTGAGGATCCACCATGAC
AAATGATGTCACCTGGAGCGAGGCCTCTTCGCCTGATGAGAGGACACTCACCTTTGCTGAAAGATGGCAA
TTATCTTCACCTGATGGAGTAGATACAGATGATGATTTACCAAAATCGCGAGCATCCAAAAGAACCTGTG
GTGTGAATGATGATGAAAGTCCAAGCAAAATTTTTATGGTGGGAGAATCTCCACAAGTGTCTTCCAGACT
TCAGAATTTGAGACTGAATAATTTAATTCCCAGGCAACTTTTCAAGCCCACCGATAATCAAGAAACTGGA
TCCGGGGCCCAGGGCAGCGGCACTAGTGTGAGCAAGGGCGAGGAGCTGTTCACCGGGGTGGTGCCCATCC
TGGTCGAGCTGGACGGCGACGTAAACGGCCACAAGTTCAGCGTGTCCGGCGAGGGCGAGGGCGATGCCAC
CTACGGCAAGCTGACCCTGAAGTTCATCTGCACCACCGGCAAGCTGCCCGTGCCCTGGCCCACCCTCGTG
ACCACCCTGTCCTGGGGCGTGCAGTGCTTCGCCCGCTACCCCGACCACATGAAGCAGCACGACTTCTTCA
AGTCCGCCATGCCCGAAGGCTACGTCCAGGAGCGCACCATCTTCTTCAAGGACGACGGCAACTACAAGAC
CCGCGCCGAGGTGAAGTTCGAGGGCGACACCCTGGTGAACCGCATCGAGCTGAAGGGCATCGACTTCAAG
GAGGACGGCAACATCCTGGGGCACAAGCTGGAGTACAACTACTTTAGCGACAACGTCTATATCACCGCCG
ACAAGCAGAAGAACGGCATCAAGGCCAACTTCAAGATCCGCCACAACATCGAGGACGGCGGCGTGCAGCT
CGCCGACCACTACCAGCAGAACACCCCCATCGGCGACGGCCCCGTGCTGCTGCCCGACAACCACTACCTG
AGCACCCAGTCCAAGCTGAGCAAAGACCCCAACGAGAAGCGCGATCACATGGTCCTGCTGGAGTTCGTGA
CCGCCGCCGGGATCACTCTCGGCATGGACGAGCTGTACAAGTAACCCGGGCGGGGCGCGTCTGGAACAAT
CAACCTCTGGATTACAAAATTTGTGAAAGATTGACTGGTATTCTTAACTATGTTGCTCCTTTTACGCTAT
GTGGATACGCTGCTTTAATGCCTTTGTATCATGCTATTGCTTCCCGTATGGCTTTCATTTTCTCCTCCTT
GTATAAATCCTGGTTGCTGTCTCTTTATGAGGAGTTGTGGCCCGTTGTCAGGCAACGTGGCGTGGTGTGC
ACTGTGTTTGCTGACGCAACCCCCACTGGTTGGGGCATTGCCACCACCTGTCAGCTCCTTTCCGGGACTT
TCGCTTTCCCCCTCCCTATTGCCACGGCGGAACTCATCGCCGCCTGCCTTGCCCGCTGCTGGACAGGGGC
TCGGCTGTTGGGCACTGACAATTCCGTGGTGTTGTCGGGGAAGCTGACGTCCTTTCCATGGCTGCTCGCC
TGTGTTGCCACCTGGATTCTGCGCGGGACGTCCTTCTGCTACGTCCCTTCGGCCCTCAATCCAGCGGACC
TTCCTTCCCGCGGCCTGCTGCCGGCTCTGCGGCCTCTTCCGCGTCTTCGCCTTCGCCCTCAGACGAGTCG
GATCTCCCTTTGGGCCGCCTCCCCGCCTGGAATTAATTCTGCAGTCGAGACCTAGAAAAACATGGAGCAA
TCACAAGTAGCAATACAGCAGCTACCAATGCTGATTGTGCCTGGCTAGAAGCACAAGAGGAGGAGGAGGT
GGGTTTTCCAGTCACACCTCAGGTACCTTTAAGACCAATGACTTACAAGGCAGCTGTAGATCTTAGCCAC
TTTTTAAAAGAAAAGAGGGGACTGGAAGGGCTAATTCACTCCCAACGAAGACAAGATATCCTTGATCTGT
GGATCTACCACACACAAGGCTACTTCCCTGATTAGCAGAACTACACACCAGGGCCAGGGGTCAGATATCC
ACTGACCTTTGGATGGTGCTACAAGCTAGTACCAGTTGAGCCAGATAAGGTAGAAGAGGCCAATAAAGGA
GAGAACACCAGCTTGTTACACCCTGTGAGCCTGCATGGGATGGATGACCCGGAGAGAGAAGTGTTAGAGT
GGAGGTTTGACAGCCGCCTAGCATTTCATCACGTGGCCCGAGAGCTGCATCCGGAGTACTTCAAGAACTG
CTGATATCGAGCTTGCTACAAGGGACTTTCCGCTGGGGACTTTCCAGGGAGGCGTGGCCTGGGCGGGACT
GGGGAGTGGCGAGCCCTCAGATCCTGCATATAAGCAGCTGCTTTTTGCCTGTACTGGGTCTCTCTGGTTA
GACCAGATCTGAGCCTGGGAGCTCTCTGGCTAACTAGGGAACCCACTGCTTAAGCCTCAATAAAGCTTGC
CTTGAGTGCTTCAAGTAGTGTGTGCCCGTCTGTTGTGTGACTCTGGTAACTAGAGATCCCTCAGACCCTT
TTAGTCAGTGTGGAAAATCTCTAGCAGTAGTAGTTCATGTCATCTTATTATTCAGTATTTATAACTTGCA
AAGAAATGAATATCAGAGAGTGAGAGGCCTTGACATTGCTAGCGTTTACCGTCGACCTCTAGCTAGAGCT
TGGCGTAATCATGGTCATAGCTGTTTCCTGTGTGAAATTGTTATCCGCTCACAATTCCACACAACATACG
AGCCGGAAGCATAAAGTGTAAAGCCTGGGGTGCCTAATGAGTGAGCTAACTCACATTAATTGCGTTGCGC
TCACTGCCCGCTTTCCAGTCGGGAAACCTGTCGTGCCAGCTGCATTAATGAATCGGCCAACGCGCGGGGA
GAGGCGGTTTGCGTATTGGGCGCTCTTCCGCTTCCTCGCTCACTGACTCGCTGCGCTCGGTCGTTCGGCT
GCGGCGAGCGGTATCAGCTCACTCAAAGGCGGTAATACGGTTATCCACAGAATCAGGGGATAACGCAGGA
AAGAACATGTGAGCAAAAGGCCAGCAAAAGGCCAGGAACCGTAAAAAGGCCGCGTTGCTGGCGTTTTTCC
ATAGGCTCCGCCCCCCTGACGAGCATCACAAAAATCGACGCTCAAGTCAGAGGTGGCGAAACCCGACAGG
ACTATAAAGATACCAGGCGTTTCCCCCTGGAAGCTCCCTCGTGCGCTCTCCTGTTCCGACCCTGCCGCTT
ACCGGATACCTGTCCGCCTTTCTCCCTTCGGGAAGCGTGGCGCTTTCTCATAGCTCACGCTGTAGGTATC
TCAGTTCGGTGTAGGTCGTTCGCTCCAAGCTGGGCTGTGTGCACGAACCCCCCGTTCAGCCCGACCGCTG
CGCCTTATCCGGTAACTATCGTCTTGAGTCCAACCCGGTAAGACACGACTTATCGCCACTGGCAGCAGCC
ACTGGTAACAGGATTAGCAGAGCGAGGTATGTAGGCGGTGCTACAGAGTTCTTGAAGTGGTGGCCTAACT
ACGGCTACACTAGAAGAACAGTATTTGGTATCTGCGCTCTGCTGAAGCCAGTTACCTTCGGAAAAAGAGT
TGGTAGCTCTTGATCCGGCAAACAAACCACCGCTGGTAGCGGTGGTTTTTTTGTTTGCAAGCAGCAGATT
ACGCGCAGAAAAAAAGGATCTCAAGAAGATCCTTTGATCTTTTCTACGGGGTCTGACGCTCAGTGGAACG
AAAACTCACGTTAAGGGATTTTGGTCATGAGATTATCAAAAAGGATCTTCACCTAGATCCTTTTAAATTA
AAAATGAAGTTTTAAATCAATCTAAAGTATATATGAGTAAACTTGGTCTGACAGTTACCAATGCTTAATC
AGTGAGGCACCTATCTCAGCGATCTGTCTATTTCGTTCATCCATAGTTGCCTGACTCCCCGTCGTGTAGA
TAACTACGATACGGGAGGGCTTACCATCTGGCCCCAGTGCTGCAATGATACCGCGAGACCCACGCTCACC
GGCTCCAGATTTATCAGCAATAAACCAGCCAGCCGGAAGGGCCGAGCGCAGAAGTGGTCCTGCAACTTTA
TCCGCCTCCATCCAGTCTATTAATTGTTGCCGGGAAGCTAGAGTAAGTAGTTCGCCAGTTAATAGTTTGC
GCAACGTTGTTGCCATTGCTACAGGCATCGTGGTGTCACGCTCGTCGTTTGGTATGGCTTCATTCAGCTC
CGGTTCCCAACGATCAAGGCGAGTTACATGATCCCCCATGTTGTGCAAAAAAGCGGTTAGCTCCTTCGGT
CCTCCGATCGTTGTCAGAAGTAAGTTGGCCGCAGTGTTATCACTCATGGTTATGGCAGCACTGCATAATT
CTCTTACTGTCATGCCATCCGTAAGATGCTTTTCTGTGACTGGTGAGTACTCAACCAAGTCATTCTGAGA
ATAGTGTATGCGGCGACCGAGTTGCTCTTGCCCGGCGTCAATACGGGATAATACCGCGCCACATAGCAGA
ACTTTAAAAGTGCTCATCATTGGAAAACGTTCTTCGGGGCGAAAACTCTCAAGGATCTTACCGCTGTTGA
GATCCAGTTCGATGTAACCCACTCGTGCACCCAACTGATCTTCAGCATCTTTTACTTTCACCAGCGTTTC
TGGGTGAGCAAAAACAGGAAGGCAAAATGCCGCAAAAAAGGGAATAAGGGCGACACGGAAATGTTGAATA
CTCATACTCTTCCTTTTTCAATATTATTGAAGCATTTATCAGGGTTATTGTCTCATGAGCGGATACATAT
TTGAATGTATTTAGAAAAATAAACAAATAGGGGTTCCGCGCACATTTCCCCGAAAAGTGCCACCTGACGT
CGACGGATCGGGAGATCAACTTGTTTATTGCAGCTTATAATGGTTACAAATAAAGCAATAGCATCACAAA
TTTCACAAATAAAGCATTTTTTTCACTGCATTCTAGTTGTGGTTTGTCCAAACTCATCAATGTATCTTAT
CATGTCTGGATCAACTGGATAACTCAAGCTAACCAAAATCATCCCAAACTTCCCACCCCATACCCTATTA
CCACTGCCAATTACCTGTGGTTTCATTTACTCTAAACCTGTGATTCCTCTGAATTATTTTCATTTTAAAG
AAATTGTATTTGTTAAATATGTACTACAAACTTAGTAGTTGGAAGGGCTAATTCACTCCCAAAGAAGACA
AGATATCCTTGATCTGTGGATCTACCACACACAAGGCTACTTCCCTGATTAGCAGAACTACACACCAGGG
CCAGGGGTCAGATATCCACTGACCTTTGGATGGTGCTACAAGCTAGTACCAGTTGAGCCAGATAAGGTAG
AAGAGGCCAATAAAGGAGAGAACACCAGCTTGTTACACCCTGTGAGCCTGCATGGGATGGATGACCCGGA
GAGAGAAGTGTTAGAGTGGAGGTTTGACAGCCGCCTAGCATTTCATCACGTGGCCCGAGAGCTGCATCCG
GAGTACTTCAAGAACTGCTGATATCGAGCTTGCTACAAGGGACTTTCCGCTGGGGACTTTCCAGGGAGGC
GTGGCCTGGGCGGGACTGGGGAGTGGCGAGCCCTCAGATCCTGCATATAAGCAGCTGCTTTTTGCCTGTA
CTGGGTCTCTCTGGTTAGACCAGATCTGAGCCTGGGAGCTCTCTGGCTAACTAGGGAACCCACTGCTTAA
GCCTCAATAAAGCTTGCCTTGAGTGCTTCAAGTAGTGTGTGCCCGTCTGTTGTGTGACTCTGGTAACTAG
AGA
